>Addgene plasmid #132419 | OA-1050S (UASt-dCasRx) | addgene full sequence | sequence record 259401 | Addgene NGS Result
TATCCACAGAATCAGGGGATAACGCAGGAAAGAACATGTGAGCAAAAGGCCAGCAAAAGGCCAGGAACCG
TAAAAAGGCCGCGTTGCTGGCGTTTTTCCATAGGCTCCGCCCCCCTGACGAGCATCACAAAAATCGACGC
TCAAGTCAGAGGTGGCGAAACCCGACAGGACTATAAAGATACCAGGCGTTTCCCCCTGGAAGCTCCCTCG
TGCGCTCTCCTGTTCCGACCCTGCCGCTTACCGGATACCTGTCCGCCTTTCTCCCTTCGGGAAGCGTGGC
GCTTTCTCATAGCTCACGCTGTAGGTATCTCAGTTCGGTGTAGGTCGTTCGCTCCAAGCTGGGCTGTGTG
CACGAACCCCCCGTTCAGCCCGACCGCTGCGCCTTATCCGGTAACTATCGTCTTGAGTCCAACCCGGTAA
GACACGACTTATCGCCACTGGCAGCAGCCACTGGTAACAGGATTAGCAGAGCGAGGTATGTAGGCGGTGC
TACAGAGTTCTTGAAGTGGTGGCCTAACTACGGCTACACTAGAAGAACAGTATTTGGTATCTGCGCTCTG
CTGAAGCCAGTTACCTTCGGAAAAAGAGTTGGTAGCTCTTGATCCGGCAAACAAACCACCGCTGGTAGCG
GTGGTTTTTTTGTTTGCAAGCAGCAGATTACGCGCAGAAAAAAAGGATCTCAAGAAGATCCTTTGATCTT
TTCTACGGGGTCTGACGCTCAGTGGAACGAAAACTCACGTTAAGGGATTTTGGTCATGAGATTATCAAAA
AGGATCTTCACCTAGATCCTTTTAAATTAAAAATGAAGTTTTAAATCAATCTAAAGTATATATGAGTAAA
CTTGGTCTGACAGTTACCAATGCTTAATCAGTGAGGCACCTATCTCAGCGATCTGTCTATTTCGTTCATC
CATAGTTGCCTGACTCCCCGTCGTGTAGATAACTACGATACGGGAGGGCTTACCATCTGGCCCCAGTGCT
GCAATGATACCGCGAGACCCACGCTCACCGGCTCCAGATTTATCAGCAATAAACCAGCCAGCCGGAAGGG
CCGAGCGCAGAAGTGGTCCTGCAACTTTATCCGCCTCCATCCAGTCTATTAATTGTTGCCGGGAAGCTAG
AGTAAGTAGTTCGCCAGTTAATAGTTTGCGCAACGTTGTTGCCATTGCTACAGGCATCGTGGTGTCACGC
TCGTCGTTTGGTATGGCTTCATTCAGCTCCGGTTCCCAACGATCAAGGCGAGTTACATGATCCCCCATGT
TGTGCAAAAAAGCGGTTAGCTCCTTCGGTCCTCCGATCGTTGTCAGAAGTAAGTTGGCCGCAGTGTTATC
ACTCATGGTTATGGCAGCACTGCATAATTCTCTTACTGTCATGCCATCCGTAAGATGCTTTTCTGTGACT
GGTGAGTACTCAACCAAGTCATTCTGAGAATAGTGTATGCGGCGACCGAGTTGCTCTTGCCCGGCGTCAA
TACGGGATAATACCGCGCCACATAGCAGAACTTTAAAAGTGCTCATCATTGGAAAACGTTCTTCGGGGCG
AAAACTCTCAAGGATCTTACCGCTGTTGAGATCCAGTTCGATGTAACCCACTCGTGCACCCAACTGATCT
TCAGCATCTTTTACTTTCACCAGCGTTTCTGGGTGAGCAAAAACAGGAAGGCAAAATGCCGCAAAAAAGG
GAATAAGGGCGACACGGAAATGTTGAATACTCATACTCTTCCTTTTTCAATATTATTGAAGCATTTATCA
GGGTTATTGTCTCATGAGCGGATACATATTTGAATGTATTTAGAAAAATAAACAAATAGGGGTTCCGCGC
ACATTTCCCCGAAAAGTGCCACCTGACGTCTAAGAAACCATTATTATCATGACATTAACCTATAAAAATA
GGCGTATCACGAGGCCCTTTCGTCTCGCGCGTTTCGGTGATGACGGTGAAAACCTCTGACACATGCAGCT
CCCGGAGACGGTCACAGCTTGTCTGTAAGCGGATGCCGGGAGCAGACAAGCCCGTCAGGGCGCGTCAGCG
GGTGTTGGCGGGTGTCGGGGCTGGCTTAACTATGCGGCATCAGAGCAGATTGTACTGAGAGTGCACCATA
TGCGGTGTGAAATACCGCACAGATGCGTAAGGAGAAAATACCGCATCAGGCGCCATTCGCCATTCAGGCT
GCGCAACTGTTGGGAAGGGCGATCGGTGCGGGCCTCTTCGCTATTACGCCAGCTGGCGAAAGGGGGATGT
GCTGCAAGGCGATTAAGTTGGGTAACGCCAGGGTTTTCCCAGTCACGACGTTGTAAAACGACGGCCAGTG
CCAAGCTTTGTTTAAAAATATAACAAAATTGTGATCCCACAAAATGAAGTGGGGCAAAATCAAATAATTA
ATAGTGTCCGTAAACTTGTTGGTCTTCAACTTTTTGAGGAACACGTTGGACGGCAAATCCGTGACTATAA
CACAAGTTGATTTAATAATTTTAGCCAACACGTCGGGCTGCGTGTTTTTTGCCGACGCGTCTGTGTACAC
GTTGATTAACTGGTCGATTAAACTGTTGAAATAATTTAATTTTTGGTTCTTCTTTAAATCTGTGATGAAA
TTTTTTAAAATAACTTTAAATTCTTCATTGGTAAAAAATGCCACGTTTTGCAACTTGTGAGGGTCTAATA
TGAGGTCAAACTCAGTAGGAGTTTTATCCAAAAAAGAAAACATGATTACGTCTGTACACGAACGCGTATT
AACGCAGAGTGCAAAGTATAAGAGGGTTAAAAAATATATTTTACGCACCATATACGCATCGGGTTGATAT
CGTTAATATGGATCAATTTGAACAGTTGATTAACGTGTCTCTGCTCAAGTCTTTGATCAAAACGCAAATC
GACGAAAATGTGTCGGACAATATCAAGTCGATGAGCGAAAAACTAAAAAGGCTAGAATACGACAATCTCA
CAGACAGCGTTGAGATATACGGTATTCACGACAGCAGGCTGAATAATAAAAAAATTAGAAACTATTATTT
AACCCTAGAAAGATAATCATATTGTGACGTACGTTAAAGATAATCATGCGTAAAATTGACGCATGTGTTT
TATCGGTCTGTATATCGAGGTTTATTTATTAATTTGAATAGATATTAAGTTTTATTATATTTACACTTAC
ATACTAATAATAAATTCAACAAACAATTTATTTATGTTTATTTATTTATTAAAAAAAAACAAAAACTCAA
AATTTCTTCTATAAAGTAACAAAACTTTTAAACATTCTCTCTTTTACAAAAATAAACTTATTTTGTACTT
TAAAAACAGTCATGTTGTATTATAAAATAAGTAATTAGCTTAACTTATACATAATAGAAACAAATTATAC
TTATTAGTCAGTCAGAAACAACTTTGGCACATATCAATATTATGCTCTCGACAAATAACTTTTTTGCATT
TTTTGCACGATGCATTTGCCTTTCGCCTTATTTTAGAGGGGCAGTAAGTACAGTAAGTACGTTTTTTCAT
TACTGGCTCTTCAGTACTGTCATCTGATGTACCAGGCACTTCATTTGGCAAAATATTAGAGATATTATCG
CGCAAATATCTCTTCAAAGTAGGAGCTTCTAAACGCTTACGCATAAACGATGACGTCAGGCTCATGTAAA
GGTTTCTCATAAATTTTTTGCGACTTTGAACCTTTTCTCCCTTGCTACTGACATTATGGCTGTATATAAT
AAAAGAATTTATGCAGGCAATGTTTATCATTCCGTACAATAATGCCATAGGCCACCTATTCGTCTTCCTA
CTGCAGGTCATCACAGAACACATTTGGTCTAGCGTGTCCACTCCGCCTTTAGTTTGATTATAATACATAA
CCATTTGCGGTTTACCGGTACTTTCGTTGATAGAAGCATCCTCATCACAAGATGATAATAAGTATACCAT
CTTAGCTGGCTTCGGTTTATATGAGACGAGAGTAAGGGGTCCGTCAAAACAAAACATCGATGTTCCCACT
GGCCTGGAGCGACTGTTTTTCAGTACTTCCGGTATCTCGCGTTTGTTTGATCGCACGGTTCCCACAATGG
TTAATTCGAGCTCGCCCGGGGTCCTAGGTCGACGATGTAGGTCACGGTCTCGAAGCCGCGGTGCGGGTGC
CAGGGCGTGCCCTTGGGCTCCCCGGGCGCGTACTCCACCTCACCCATCTGGTCCATCATGATGAACGGGT
CGAGGTGGCGGTAGTTGATCCCGGCGAACGCGCGGCGCACCGGGAAGCCCTCGCCCTCGAAACCGCTGGG
CGCGGTGGTCACGGTGAGCACGGGACGTGCGACGGCGTCGGCGGGTGCGGATACGCGGGGCAGCGTCAGC
GGGTTCTCGACGGTCACGGCGGGCATGTCGACGCGGCCGCAACCAACAACACTAGTAGTACCAGCTTATA
ACTTCGTATAATGTATGCTATACGAAGTTATCTGCAGGCAGGTCGGAGTACTGTCCTCCGAGCGGAGTAC
TGTCCTCCGAGCGGAGTACTGTCCTCCGAGCGGAGTACTGTCCTCCGAGCGGAGTACTGTCCTCCGAGCG
GAGACTCCCATGGATAACTTCGTATAATGTATGCTATACGAAGTTATGGATCCGCAGGTCGGAGTACTGT
CCTCCGAGCGGAGTACTGTCCTCCGAGCGGAGTACTGTCCTCCGAGCGGAGTACTGTCCTCCGAGCGGAG
TACTGTCCTCCGAGCGGAGACTCGTCGACAGCGAGCGCCGGAGTATAAATAGAGGCGCTTCGTCTACGGA
GCGACAATTCAATTCAAACAAGCAAAGTGAACACGTCGCTAAGCGAAAGCTAAGCAAATAAACAAGCGCA
GCTGAACAAGCTAAACAATCTGCAGTAAAGTGCAAGTTAAAGTGAATCAATTAAAAGTAACCAGCAACCA
AGTAAATCAACTGCAACTACTGAAATCTGCCAAGAAGTAATTATTGAATACAAGAAGAGAACTCTGAATA
GGGAATTGGGTTTAAACATGAGCCCCAAGAAGAAGAGAAAGGTGGAGGCCAGCATCGAAAAAAAAAAGTC
CTTCGCCAAGGGCATGGGCGTGAAGTCCACACTCGTGTCCGGCTCCAAAGTGTACATGACAACCTTCGCC
GAAGGCAGCGACGCCAGGCTGGAAAAGATCGTGGAGGGCGACAGCATCAGGAGCGTGAATGAGGGCGAGG
CCTTCAGCGCTGAAATGGCCGATAAAAACGCCGGCTATAAGATCGGCAACGCCAAATTCAGCCATCCTAA
GGGCTACGCCGTGGTGGCTAACAACCCTCTGTATACAGGACCCGTCCAGCAGGATATGCTCGGCCTGAAG
GAAACTCTGGAAAAGAGGTACTTCGGCGAGAGCGCTGATGGCAATGACAATATTTGTATCCAGGTGATCC
ATAACATCCTGGACATTGAAAAAATCCTCGCCGAATACATTACCAACGCCGCCTACGCCGTCAACAATAT
CTCCGGCCTGGATAAGGACATTATTGGATTCGGCAAGTTCTCCACAGTGTATACCTACGACGAATTCAAA
GACCCCGAGCACCATAGGGCCGCTTTCAACAATAACGATAAGCTCATCAACGCCATCAAGGCCCAGTATG
ACGAGTTCGACAACTTCCTCGATAACCCCAGACTCGGCTATTTCGGCCAGGCCTTTTTCAGCAAGGAGGG
CAGAAATTACATCATCAATTACGGCAACGAATGCTATGACATTCTGGCCCTCCTGAGCGGACTGGCGCAC
TGGGTGGTCGCTAACAACGAAGAAGAGTCCAGGATCTCCAGGACCTGGCTCTACAACCTCGATAAGAACC
TCGACAACGAATACATCTCCACCCTCAACTACCTCTACGACAGGATCACCAATGAGCTGACCAACTCCTT
CTCCAAGAACTCCGCCGCCAACGTGAACTATATTGCCGAAACTCTGGGAATCAACCCTGCCGAATTCGCC
GAACAATATTTCAGATTCAGCATTATGAAAGAGCAGAAAAACCTCGGATTCAATATCACCAAGCTCAGGG
AAGTGATGCTGGACAGGAAGGATATGTCCGAGATCAGGAAAAATCATAAGGTGTTCGACTCCATCAGGAC
CAAGGTCTACACCATGATGGACTTTGTGATTTATAGGTATTACATCGAAGAGGATGCCAAGGTGGCTGCC
GCCAATAAGTCCCTCCCCGATAATGAGAAGTCCCTGAGCGAGAAGGATATCTTTGTGATTAACCTGAGGG
GCTCCTTCAACGACGACCAGAAGGATGCCCTCTACTACGATGAAGCTAATAGAATTTGGAGAAAGCTCGA
AAATATCATGCACAACATCAAGGAATTTAGGGGAAACAAGACAAGAGAGTATAAGAAGAAGGACGCCCCT
AGACTGCCCAGAATCCTGCCCGCTGGCCGTGATGTTTCCGCCTTCAGCAAACTCATGTATGCCCTGACCA
TGTTCCTGGATGGCAAGGAGATCAACGACCTCCTGACCACCCTGATTAATAAATTCGATAACATCCAGAG
CTTCCTGAAGGTGATGCCTCTCATCGGAGTCAACGCTAAGTTCGTGGAGGAATACGCCTTTTTCAAAGAC
TCCGCCAAGATCGCCGATGAGCTGAGGCTGATCAAGTCCTTCGCTAGAATGGGAGAACCTATTGCCGATG
CCAGGAGGGCCATGTATATCGACGCCATCCGTATTTTAGGAACCAACCTGTCCTATGATGAGCTCAAGGC
CCTCGCCGACACCTTTTCCCTGGACGAGAACGGAAACAAGCTCAAGAAAGGCAAGCACGGCATGAGAAAT
TTCATTATTAATAACGTGATCAGCAATAAAAGGTTCCACTACCTGATCAGATACGGTGATCCTGCCCACC
TCCATGAGATCGCCAAAAACGAGGCCGTGGTGAAGTTCGTGCTCGGCAGGATCGCTGACATCCAGAAAAA
ACAGGGCCAGAACGGCAAGAACCAGATCGACAGGTACTACGAAACTTGTATCGGAAAGGATAAGGGCAAG
AGCGTGAGCGAAAAGGTGGACGCTCTCACAAAGATCATCACCGGAATGAACTACGACCAATTCGACAAGA
AAAGGAGCGTCATTGAGGACACCGGCAGGGAAAACGCCGAGAGGGAGAAGTTTAAAAAGATCATCAGCCT
GTACCTCACCGTGATCTACCACATCCTCAAGAATATTGTCAATATCAACGCCAGGTACGTCATCGGATTC
CATTGCGTCGAGCGTGATGCTCAACTGTACAAGGAGAAAGGCTACGACATCAATCTCAAGAAACTGGAAG
AGAAGGGATTCAGCTCCGTCACCAAGCTCTGCGCTGGCATTGATGAAACTGCCCCCGATAAGAGAAAGGA
CGTGGAAAAGGAGATGGCTGAAAGAGCCAAGGAGAGCATTGACAGCCTCGAGAGCGCCAACCCCAAGCTG
TATGCCAATTACATCAAATACAGCGACGAGAAGAAAGCCGAGGAGTTCACCAGGCAGATTAACAGGGAGA
AGGCCAAAACCGCCCTGAACGCCTACCTGAGGAACACCAAGTGGAATGTGATCATCAGGGAGGACCTCCT
GAGAATTGACAACAAGACATGTACCCTGTTCGCAAACAAGGCCGTCGCCCTGGAAGTGGCCAGGTATGTC
CACGCCTATATCAACGACATTGCCGAGGTCAATTCCTACTTCCAACTGTACCATTACATCATGCAGAGAA
TTATCATGAATGAGAGGTACGAGAAAAGCAGCGGAAAGGTGTCCGAGTACTTCGACGCTGTGAATGACGA
GAAGAAGTACAACGATAGGCTCCTGAAACTGCTGTGTGTGCCTTTCGGCTACTGTATCCCCAGGTTTAAG
AACCTGAGCATCGAGGCCCTGTTCGATAGGAACGAGGCCGCCAAGTTCGACAAGGAGAAAAAGAAGGTGT
CCGGCAATTCCGGATCCGGACCTAAGAAAAAGAGGAAGGTGGCGGCCGCTTACCCATACGATGTTCCAGA
TTACGCTTAAGCTAGCTAGAATGAATCGTTTTTAAAATAACAAATCAATTGTTTTATAATATTCGTACGA
TTCTTTGATTATGTAATAAAATGTGATCATTAGGAAGATTACGAAAAATATAAAAAATATGAGTTCTGTG
TGTATAACAAATGCTGTAAACGCCACAATTGTGTTTGTTGCAAATAAACCCATGATTATTTGATTAAAAT
TGTTGTTTTCTTTGTTCATAGACAATAGTGTGTTTTGCCTAAACGTGTACTGCATAAACTCCATGCGAGT
GTATAGCGAGCTAGTGGCTAACGCTTGCCCCACCAAAGTAGATTCGTCAAAATCCTCAATTTCATCACCC
TCCTCCAAGTTTAACATTTGGCCGTCGGAATTAACTTCTAAAGATGCCACATAATCTAATAAATGAAATA
GAGATTCAAACGTGGCGTCATCGTCCGTTTCGACCATTTCCGAAAAGAACTCGGGCATAAACTCTATGAT
TTCTCTGGACGTGGTGTTGTCGAAACTCTCAAAGTACGCAGTCAGGAACGTGCGCGACATGTCGTCGGGA
AACTCGCGCGGAAACATGTTGTTGTAACCGAACGGGTCCCATAGCGCCAAAACCAAATCTGCCAGCGTCA
ATAGAATGAGCACGATGCCGACAATGGAGCTGGCTTGGATAGCGATTCGAGTTAACGGCCGGGGCGCGCC
CATACTCGGTGGCCTCCCCACCACCAACTTTTTTGCACTGCAAAAAAACACGCTTTTGCACGCGGGCCCA
TACATAGTACAAACTCTACGTTTCGTAGACTATTTTACATAAATAGTCTACACCGTTGTATACGCTCCAA
ATACACTACCACACATTGAACCTTTTTGCAGTGCAAAAAAGTACGTGTCGGCAGTCACGTAGGCCGGCCT
TATCGGGTCGCGTCCTGTCACGTACGAATCACATTATCGGACCGGACGAGTGTTGTCTTATCGTGACAGG
ACGCCAGCTTCCTGTGTTGCTAACCGCAGCCGGACGCAACTCCTTATCGGAACAGGACGCGCCTCCATAT
CAGCCGCGCGTTATCTCATGCGCGTGACCGGACACGAGGCGCCCGTCCCGCTTATCGCGCCTATAAATAC
AGCCCGCAACGATCTGGTAAACACAGTTGAACAGCATCTGTTACAGCGACACAACATGAGCCGGTCCAAC
AACGCCAACGCGCCCACGCCATCCAACCGCCGCCGCAACCTGTCTCTGGTGATGGTGCGCTCCTCCAAGA
ACGTCATCAAGGAGTTCATGCGCTTCAAGGTGCGCATGGAGGGCACCGTGAACGGCCACGAGTTCGAGAT
CGAGGGCGAGGGCGAGGGCCGCCCCTACGAGGGCCACAACACCGTGAAGCTGAAGGTGACCAAGGGCGGC
CCCCTGCCCTTCGCCTGGGACATCCTGTCCCCCCAGTTCCAGTACGGCTCCAAGGTGTACGTGAAGCACC
CCGCCGACATCCCCGACTACAAGAAGCTGTCCTTCCCCGAGGGCTTCAAGTGGGAGCGCGTGATGAACTT
CGAGGACGGCGGCGTGGTGACCGTGACCCAGGACTCCTCCCTGCAGGACGGCTGCTTCATCTACAAGGTG
AAGTTCATCGGCGTGAACTTCCCCTCCGACGGCCCCGTAATGCAGAAGAAGACCATGGGCTGGGAGGCCT
CCACCGAGCGCCTGTACCCCCGCGACGGCGTGCTGAAGGGCGAGATCCACAAGGCCCTGAAGCTGAAGGA
CGGCGGCCACTACCTGGTGGAGTTCAAGTCCATCTACATGGCCAAGAAGCCCGTGCAGCTGCCCGGCTAC
TACTACGTGGACTCCAAGCTGGACATCACCTCCCACAACGAGGACTACACCATCGTGGAGCAGTACGAGC
GCACCGAGGGCCGCCACCACCTGTTCCTGTAGGACTCTAGATCATAATCAGCCATACCACATTTGTAGAG
GTTTTACTTGCTTTAAAAAACCTCCCACACCTCCCCCTGAACCTGAAACATAAAATGAATGCAATTGTTG
TTGTTAACTTGTTTATTGCAGCTTATAATGGTTACAAATAAAGCAATAGCATCACAAATTTCACAAATAA
AGCATTTTTTTCACTGCATTCTAGTTGTGGTTTGTCCAAACTCATCAATGTATCTTAAAGCTTCTAGGCC
GGCCGATCTCGGATCTGACAATGTTCAGTGCAGAGACTCGGCTACGCCTCGTGGACTTTGAAGTTGACCA
ACAATGTTTATTCTTACCTCTAATAGTCCTCTGTGGCAAGGTCAAGATTCTGTTAGAAGCCAATGAAGAA
CCTGGTTGTTCAATAACATTTTGTTCGTCTAATATTTCACTACCGCTTGACGTTGGCTGCACTTCATGTA
CCTCATCTATAAACGCTTCTTCTGTATCGCTCTGGACGTCATCTTCACTTACGTGATCTGATATTTCACT
GTCAGAATCCTCACCAACAAGCTCGTCATCGCTTTGCAGAAGAGCAGAGAGGATATGCTCATCGTCTAAA
GAACTACCCATTTTATTATATATTAGTCACGATATCTATAACAAGAAAATATATATATAATAAGTTATCA
CGTAAGTAGAACATGAAATAACAATATAATTATCGTATGAGTTAAATCTTAAAAGTCACGTAAAAGATAA
TCATGCGTCATTTTGACTCACGCGGTCGTTATAGTTCAAAATCAGTGACACTTACCGCATTGACAAGCAC
GCCTCACGGGAGCTCCAAGCGGCGACTGAGATGTCCTAAATGCACAGCGACGGATTCGCGCTATTTAGAA
AGAGAGAGCAATATTTCAAGAATGCATGCGTCAATTTTACGCAGACTATCTTTCTAGGGTTAAAAAAGAT
TTGCGCTTTACTCGACCTAAACTTTAAACACGTCATAGAATCTTCGTTTGACAAAAACCACATTGTGGCC
AAGCTGTGTGACGCGACGCGCGCTAAAGAATGGCAAACCAAGTCGCGCGAGCGTCGACTCTAGAGGATCC
CCGGGTACCGAGCTCGAATTCGTAATCATGTCATAGCTGTTTCCTGTGTGAAATTGTTATCCGCTCACAA
TTCCACACAACATACGAGCCGGAAGCATAAAGTGTAAAGCCTGGGGTGCCTAATGAGTGAGCTAACTCAC
ATTAATTGCGTTGCGCTCACTGCCCGCTTTCCAGTCGGGAAACCTGTCGTGCCAGCTGCATTAATGAATC
GGCCAACGCGCGGGGAGAGGCGGTTTGCGTATTGGGCGCTCTTCCGCTTCCTCGCTCACTGACTCGCTGC
GCTCGGTCGTTCGGCTGCGGCGAGCGGTATCAGCTCACTCAAAGGCGGTAATACGGT
Features (pLannotate 1.2.2; 29 found; start..end, strand, type, name):
     95..683     -  rep_origin     ori: high-copy-number ColE1/pMB1/pBR322/pUC origin of replication
    854..1714    -  CDS            AmpR: β-lactamase; bla; confers resistance to ampicillin, carbenicillin, and related antibiotics
   1715..1819    -  promoter       AmpR promoter: bla
   1914..1949    +  CDS            rop (fragment): Rop protein, which maintains plasmids at low copy number; rop
   2051..2150    +  misc_feature   bom (fragment): basis of mobility region from pBR322
   2156..2310    -  CDS            lacZα (fragment): LacZα fragment of β-galactosidase; lacZ fragment
   2314..2781    -  CDS            LEF-9 (fragment): LEF9_NPVAC - Experimental evidence at protein level: Swiss-Prot protein existence level 1. Component of the viral DNA-dependent RNA polymerase which is composed of four equimolar subunits of LEF-4, LEF-8, LEF-9, and p47. Plays an essential role in late and very late gene expression. From Autographa californica nuclear polyhedrosis virus (AcMNPV).
   2808..3011    +  CDS            FP (fragment): FP25_NPVAC - Experimental evidence at protein level: Swiss-Prot protein existence level 1. From Autographa californica nuclear polyhedrosis virus (AcMNPV).
   4109..4178    +  protein_bind   attB: attB site for the φC31 integrase (Groth et al., 2000) phage φC31 integrase
   4408..4441    -  protein_bind   loxP: Cre-mediated recombination occurs in the 8-bp core sequence (GCATACAT). Cre recombinase
   4454..4548    +  protein_bind   5X UAS: five tandem copies of the "ScaI site" 17-mer CGGAGTACTGTCCTCCG, an upstream activating sequence (UAS) that efficiently binds yeast Gal4 (Webster et al., 1988; Pfeiffer et al., 2010) GAL4
   4564..4597    -  protein_bind   loxP: Cre-mediated recombination occurs in the 8-bp core sequence (GCATACAT). Cre recombinase
   4610..4704    +  protein_bind   5X UAS: five tandem copies of the "ScaI site" 17-mer CGGAGTACTGTCCTCCG, an upstream activating sequence (UAS) that efficiently binds yeast Gal4 (Webster et al., 1988; Pfeiffer et al., 2010) GAL4
   4728..4966    +  promoter       hsp70 promoter: Drosophila melanogaster hsp70Bb promoter
   5024..7921    +  CDS            RfxCas13d: RNA-targeting Type VI CRISPR protein from Ruminococcus flavefaciens strain XPD3002 (Konermann et al., 2018)
   7961..7989    +  CDS            3xHA (fragment): three tandem HA epitope tags
   8015..8779    -  CDS            P74 (fragment): PIF0_NPVAC - Experimental evidence at protein level: Swiss-Prot protein existence level 1. Plays an essential role for oral infectivity of occlusion- derived virus (ODV) and functions also in host midgut attachment and fusion by binding to a specific host receptor. From Autographa californica nuclear polyhedrosis virus (AcMNPV).
   8682..9142    +  promoter       OpIE-2 promoter (fragment): immediate-early gene 2 from the Orgyia pseudotsugata multicapsid nucleopolyhedrovirus; strong constitutive baculovirus promoter for insect cell expression
   9156..9221    +  CDS            IE2 (fragment): VIE2_NPVOP - Protein inferred from homology: Swiss-Prot protein existence level 3. RING-finger E3 ubiquitin ligase that plays an important regulatory role during the initial stages of infection. Migrates to specific nuclear foci early in infection supposely to prepare the sites for viral replication by targeting and ubiquitinating host proteins. From Orgyia pseudotsugata multicapsid polyhedrosis virus (OpMNPV).
   9222..9902    +  CDS            DsRed1: wild-type DsRed mammalian codon-optimized
   9910..9993    +  CDS            large T antigen (fragment): large T antigen from SV40 (simian virus 40)
  10016..10137   +  polyA_signal   SV40 poly(A) signal: SV40 polyadenylation signal
  10840..10980   +  CDS            FP (fragment): FP25_NPVAC - Experimental evidence at protein level: Swiss-Prot protein existence level 1. From Autographa californica nuclear polyhedrosis virus (AcMNPV).
  10973..11011   -  misc_feature   MCS (fragment): pUC18/19 multiple cloning site
  11042..11064   -  protein_bind   lac operator (fragment): The lac repressor binds to the lac operator to inhibit transcription in E. coli. This inhibition can be relieved by adding lactose or isopropyl-β-D-thiogalactopyranoside (IPTG). lac repressor encoded by lacI
  11068..11098   -  promoter       lac promoter: promoter for the E. coli lac operon
  11113..11134   -  protein_bind   CAP binding site: CAP binding activates transcription in the presence of cAMP. E. coli catabolite activator protein
  11147..11239   -  CDS            lacI (fragment): lac repressor; lacI; The lac repressor binds to the lac operator to inhibit transcription in E. coli. This inhibition can be relieved by adding lactose or isopropyl-β-D-thiogalactopyranoside (IPTG).
  11241..11327   -  rep_origin     RSF ori (fragment): Plasmids containing the RSF 1030 origin of replication can be propagated in E. coli cells that contain additional plasmids with compatible origins.
