[The description below was written by a language model from this plasmid's Addgene catalogue record and pLannotate feature annotations shown in this document.]
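Description:
OA-1050S (UASt-dCasRx) is a piggyBac-based insect expression and transgenesis plasmid designed to place a catalytically dead form of the RNA-targeting Cas13d enzyme CasRx (from Ruminococcus flavefaciens) under Gal4/UAS control in Drosophila. It is propagated in E. coli as a high-copy plasmid using a ColE1/pUC-type origin and ampicillin resistance (AmpR with its bla promoter). The annotation tool does not label the piggyBac terminal repeats. It does pick up short baculovirus FP25 and neighbouring AcMNPV fragments on either side of the cargo, which is consistent with the genomic context from which piggyBac was originally isolated. A φC31 attB site is also present, which would allow site-specific integration into attP docking lines as an alternative to transposition.

The expression cassette consists of two 5X UAS blocks, ten Gal4 binding sites in total. A loxP site precedes each block, so the first block is floxed. They are followed by the Drosophila hsp70Bb minimal promoter, together forming the UASt element. This drives the roughly 2.9 kb RfxCas13d open reading frame, followed by an HA epitope tag sequence (annotated only as a partial 3xHA match). The feature table identifies the coding sequence simply as RfxCas13d and does not show the inactivating mutations, so the "dead" status rests on the catalogue name and purpose. A baculovirus-derived fragment overlapping p74 lies downstream, though the record does not label it as a terminator. A separate marker cassette uses the OpIE-2 immediate-early promoter to drive DsRed with an SV40 poly(A) signal, giving a fluorescent marker for identifying transgenic animals.

Crossed to Gal4 driver lines, the resulting flies would express dCasRx tissue-specifically. The associated work on programmable RNA targeting in flies suggests it acts as a nuclease-inactive counterpart to active CasRx.
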