Addgene plasmid #132419: OA-1050S (UASt-dCasRx)
Purpose: Express dCasRx under UASt promoter
Depositing lab: Omar Akbari. Depositing organization: University of California, San Diego (UCSD). Publication: Programmable RNA Targeting Using CasRx in Flies. Buchman AB, Brogan DJ, Sun R, Yang T, Hsu PD, Akbari OS. CRISPR J. 2020 Jun;3(3):164-176. doi: 10.1089/crispr.2020.0018. PubMed 32584145.
Backbone
  Vector backbone: piggyBac
  Backbone size w/o insert (bp): 7733
  Total vector size (bp): 11313
  Vector type: Insect Expression
  Selectable markers: dsRed
Growth in bacteria
  Bacterial resistance: Ampicillin, 100 μg/mL
  Growth temperature: 37°C
  Growth strain: DH5alpha
  Copy number: High Copy
Gene/Insert 1
  Gene/Insert name: CasRx
  Species: Ruminococcus flavefaciens
  Insert size (bp): 2898
  Promoter: UASt
  Cloning method: Gibson Cloning
  Sequencing primers: 5′ unknown
Gene/Insert 2
  Gene/Insert name: UASt+hsp70
  Species: D. melanogaster (fly)
  Insert size (bp): 572
  Cloning method: Gibson Cloning
  Sequencing primers: 5′ unknown
Terms and licenses: Academic/Nonprofit Terms; Industry Terms: Not Available to Industry
How to cite: OA-1050S (UASt-dCasRx) was a gift from Omar Akbari (Addgene plasmid # 132419 ; http://n2t.net/addgene:132419 ; RRID:Addgene_132419)
